>Addgene plasmid #85433 | pHR_Gal4UAS_human_leucinezipperTRAIL _IRES_mCherry_PGK_tBFP | addgene partial sequence | sequence record 175202 | Addgene NGS Result
ATGGGCGTTAAAGTCCTTTTCGCCCTGATCTGCATTGCCGTCGCAGAGGCCATGAAGCAGATAGAAGATA
AGATTGAAGAGATCCTTAGCAAAATTTATCATATTGAGAACGAAATTGCCCGGATCAAAAAGCTGATCGG
CGAAAGAACCTCTGAAGAAACCATCTCAACCGTTCAGGAGAAACAACAAAACATATCACCTCTGGTCCGG
GAACGCGGACCTCAGCGCGTCGCCGCGCATATCACCGGAACCCGCGGAAGATCAAATACACTGTCCAGCC
CAAACAGCAAGAACGAGAAAGCACTCGGCCGGAAGATCAATTCATGGGAGAGCTCAAGGAGCGGCCACTC
TTTCCTCAGCAACTTGCATCTTCGGAACGGCGAACTGGTGATCCATGAGAAGGGCTTCTATTATATATAC
TCTCAGACATACTTCCGGTTCCAGGAAGAGATCAAAGAGAATACTAAGAACGATAAACAAATGGTTCAAT
ATATATACAAGTATACATCATACCCTGATCCAATCCTGCTCATGAAGTCCGCCCGCAACAGCTGTTGGAG
TAAAGACGCAGAATACGGCTTGTACTCCATCTACCAGGGGGGAATTTTTGAGCTGAAAGAAAATGATCGC
ATCTTCGTCAGCGTGACCAATGAGCACCTGATTGACATGGATCATGAGGCCAGTTTCTTCGGTGCCTTCT
TGGTTGGCTGAGATCCTTGACTTGCGGCCCCCCTCTCCCTCCCCCCCCCCTAACGTTACTGGCCGAAGCC
GCTTGGAATAAGGCCGGTGTGCGTTTGTCTATATGTTATTTTCCACCATATTGCCGTCTTTTGGCAATGT
GAGGGCCCGGAAACCTGGCCCTGTCTTCTTGACGAGCATTCCTAGGGGTCTTTCCCCTCTCGCCAAAGGA
ATGCAAGGTCTGTTGAATGTCGTGAAGGAAGCAGTTCCTCTGGAAGCTTCTTGAAGACAAACAACGTCTG
TAGCGACCCTTTGCAGGCAGCGGAACCCCCCACCTGGCGACAGGTGCCTCTGCGGCCAAAAGCCACGTGT
ATAAGATACACCTGCAAAGGCGGCACAACCCCAGTGCCACGTTGTGAGTTGGATAGTTGTGGAAAGAGTC
AAATGGCTCTCCTCAAGCGTATTCAACAAGGGGCTGAAGGATGCCCAGAAGGTACCCCATTGTATGGGAT
CTGATCTGGGGCCTCGGTGCACATGCTTTACATGTGTTTAGTCGAGGTTAAAAAAACGTCTAGGCCCCCC
GAACCACGGGGACGTGGTTTTCCTTTGAAAAACACGATGATAAATGAGCGCTGGCGGGTCCATGGTGAGC
AAGGGCGAGGAGGATAACATGGCCATCATCAAGGAGTTCATGCGCTTCAAGGTGCACATGGAGGGCTCCG
TGAACGGCCACGAGTTCGAGATCGAGGGCGAGGGCGAGGGCCGCCCCTACGAGGGCACCCAGACCGCCAA
GCTGAAGGTGACCAAGGGTGGCCCCCTGCCCTTCGCCTGGGACATCCTGTCCCCTCAGTTCATGTACGGC
TCCAAGGCCTACGTGAAGCACCCCGCCGACATCCCCGACTACTTGAAGCTGTCCTTCCCCGAGGGCTTCA
AGTGGGAGCGCGTGATGAACTTCGAGGACGGCGGCGTGGTGACCGTGACCCAGGACTCCTCCCTGCAGGA
CGGCGAGTTCATCTACAAGGTGAAGCTGCGCGGCACCAACTTCCCCTCCGACGGCCCCGTAATGCAGAAG
AAGACCATGGGCTGGGAGGCCTCCTCCGAGCGGATGTACCCCGAGGACGGCGCCCTGAAGGGCGAGATCA
AGCAGAGGCTGAAGCTGAAGGACGGCGGCCACTACGACGCTGAGGTCAAGACCACCTACAAGGCCAAGAA
GCCCGTGCAGCTGCCCGGCGCCTACAACGTCAACATCAAGTTGGACATCACCTCCCACAACGAGGACTAC
ACCATCGTGGAACAGTACGAACGCGCCGAGGGCCGCCACTCCACCGGCGGCATGGACGAGCTGTACAAGT
AGGGCCGCAACTCCCACCTGCAACATGCGTGACTGACTGAGGCCGCGACTCTAGAGTCGACCTGCACGAG
GTTAACGAATTCTACCGGGTAGGGGAGGCGCTTTTCCCAAGGCAGTCTGGAGCATGCGCTTTAGCAGCCC
CGCTGGGCACTTGGCGCTACACAAGTGGCCTCTGGCCTCGCACACATTCCACATCCACCGGTAGGCGCCA
ACCGGCTCCGTTCTTTGGTGGCCCCTTCGCGCCACCTTCTACTCCTCCCCTAGTCAGGAAGTTCCCCCCC
GCCCCGCAGCTCGCGTCGTGCAGGACGTGACAAATGGAAGTAGCACGTCTCACTAGTCTCGTGCAGATGG
ACAGCACCGCTGAGCAATGGAAGCGGGTAGGCCTTTGGGGCAGCGGCCAATAGCAGCTTTGCTCCTTCGC
TTTCTGGGCTCAGAGGCTGGGAAGGGGTGGGTCCGGGGGCGGGCTCAGGGGCGGGGCGGGCGCCCGAAGG
TCCTCCGGAGGCCCGGCATTCTGCACGCTTCAAAAGCGCACGTCTGCCGCGCTGTTCTCCTCTTCCTCAT
CTCCGGGCCTTTCGACCTGCAGCCCAAGCTTACCATGAGCGAGCTGATTAAGGAGAACATGCACATGAAG
CTGTACATGGAGGGCACCGTGGACAACCATCACTTCAAGTGCACATCCGAGGGCGAAGGCAAGCCCTACG
AGGGCACCCAGACCATGAGAATCAAGGTGGTCGAGGGCGGCCCTCTCCCCTTCGCCTTCGACATCCTGGC
TACTAGCTTCCTCTACGGCAGCAAGACCTTCATCAACCACACCCAGGGCATCCCCGACTTCTTCAAGCAG
TCCTTCCCTGAGGGCTTCACATGGGAGAGAGTCACCACATACGAAGACGGGGGCGTGCTGACCGCTACCC
AGGACACCAGCCTCCAGGACGGCTGCCTCATCTACAACGTCAAGATCAGAGGGGTGAACTTCACATCCAA
CGGCCCTGTGATGCAGAAGAAAACACTCGGCTGGGAGGCCTTCACCGAGACGCTGTACCCCGCTGACGGC
GGCCTGGAAGGCAGAAACGACATGGCCCTGAAGCTCGTGGGCGGGAGCCATCTGATCGCAAACATCAAGA
CCACATATAGATCCAAGAAACCCGCTAAGAACCTCAAGATGCCTGGCGTCTACTATGTGGACTACAGACT
GGAAAGAATCAAGGAGGCCAACAACGAGACCTACGTCGAGCAGCACGAGGTGGCAGTGGCCAGATACTGC
GACCTCCCTAGCAAACTGGGGCACAAGCTTAATTAATGCAGGCATGCAAGCTTGATATCAAGCTTATCGA
TAATCAACCTCTGGATTACAAAATTTGTGAAAGATTGACTGGTATTCTTAACTATGTTGCTCCTTTTACG
CTATGTGGATACGCTGCTTTAATGCCTTTGTATCATGCTATTGCTTCCCGTATGGCTTTCATTTTCTCCT
CCTTGTATAAATCCTGGTTGCTGTCTCTTTATGAGGAGTTGTGGCCCGTTGTCAGGCAACGTGGCGTGGT
GTGCACTGTGTTTGCTGACGCAACCCCCACTGGTTGGGGCATTGCCACCACCTGTCAGCTCCTTTCCGGG
ACTTTCGCTTTCCCCCTCCCTATTGCCACGGCGGAACTCATCGCCGCCTGCCTTGCCCGCTGCTGGACAG
GGGCTCGGCTGTTGGGCACTGACAATTCCGTGGTGTTGTCGGGGAAATCATCGTCCTTTCCTTGGCTGCT
CGCCTGTGTTGCCACCTGGATTCTGCGCGGGACGTCCTTCTGCTACGTCCCTTCGGCCCTCAATCCAGCG
GACCTTCCTTCCCGCGGCCTGCTGCCGGCTCTGCGGCCTCTTCCGCGTCTTCGCCTTCGCCCTCAGACGA
GTCGGATCTCCCTTTGGGCCCGGTACCTTTAAGACCAATGACTTACAAGGCAGCTGTAGATCTTAGCCAC
TTTTTAAAAGAAAAGGGGGGACTGGAAGGGCTAATTCACTCCCAACGAAGACAAGATCTGCTTTTTGCTT
GTACTGGGTCTCTCTGGTTAGACCAGATCTGAGCCTGGGAGCTCTCTGGCTAACTAGGGAACCCACTGCT
TAAGCCTCAATAAAGCTTGCCTTGAGTGCTTCAAGTAGTGTGTGCCCGTCTGTTGTGTGACTCTGGTAAC
TAGAGATCCCTCAGACCCTTTTAGTCAGTGTGGAAAATCTCTAGCAGCATCTAGAATTAATTCCGTGTAT
TCTATAGTGTCACCTAAATCGTATGTGTATGATACATAAGGTTATGTATTAATTGTAGCCGCGTTCTAAC
GACAATATGTACAAGCCTAATTGTGTAGCATCTGGCTTACTGAAGCAGACCCTATCATCTCTCTCGTAAA
CTGCCGTCAGAGTCGGTTTGGTTGGACGAACCTTCTGAGTTTCTGGTAACGCCGTCCCGCACCCGGAAAT
GGTCAGCGAACCAATCAGCAGGGTCATCGCTAGCCAGATCCTCTACGCCGGACGCATCGTGGCCGGCATC
ACCGGCGCCACAGGTGCGGTTGCTGGCGCCTATATCGCCGACATCACCGATGGGGAAGATCGGGCTCGCC
ACTTCGGGCTCATGAGCGCTTGTTTCGGCGTGGGTATGGTGGCAGGCCCCGTGGCCGGGGGACTGTTGGG
CGCCATCTCCTTGCATGCACCATTCCTTGCGGCGGCGGTGCTCAACGGCCTCAACCTACTACTGGGCTGC
TTCCTAATGCAGGAGTCGCATAAGGGAGAGCGTCGAATGGTGCACTCTCAGTACAATCTGCTCTGATGCC
GCATAGTTAAGCCAGCCCCGACACCCGCCAACACCCGCTGACGCGCCCTGACGGGCTTGTCTGCTCCCGG
CATCCGCTTACAGACAAGCTGTGACCGTCTCCGGGAGCTGCATGTGTCAGAGGTTTTCACCGTCATCACC
GAAACGCGCGAGACGAAAGGGCCTCGTGATACGCCTATTTTTATAGGTTAATGTCATGATAATAATGGTT
TCTTAGACGTCAGGTGGCACTTTTCGGGGAAATGTGCGCGGAACCCCTATTTGTTTATTTTTCTAAATAC
ATTCAAATATGTATCCGCTCATGAGACAATAACCCTGATAAATGCTTCAATAATATTGAAAAAGGAAGAG
TATGAGTATTCAACATTTCCGTGTCGCCCTTATTCCCTTTTTTGCGGCATTTTGCCTTCCTGTTTTTGCT
CACCCAGAAACGCTGGTGAAAGTAAAAGATGCTGAAGATCAGTTGGGTGCACGAGTGGGTTACATCGAAC
TGGATCTCAACAGCGGTAAGATCCTTGAGAGTTTTCGCCCCGAAGAACGTTTTCCAATGATGAGCACTTT
TAAAGTTCTGCTATGTGGCGCGGTATTATCCCGTATTGACGCCGGGCAAGAGCAACTCGGTCGCCGCATA
CACTATTCTCAGAATGACTTGGTTGAGTACTCACCAGTCACAGAAAAGCATCTTACGGATGGCATGACAG
TAAGAGAATTATGCAGTGCTGCCATAACCATGAGTGATAACACTGCGGCCAACTTACTTCTGACAACGAT
CGGAGGACCGAAGGAGCTAACCGCTTTTTTGCACAACATGGGGGATCATGTAACTCGCCTTGATCGTTGG
GAACCGGAGCTGAATGAAGCCATACCAAACGACGAGCGTGACACCACGATGCCTGTAGCAATGGCAACAA
CGTTGCGCAAACTATTAACTGGCGAACTACTTACTCTAGCTTCCCGGCAACAATTAATAGACTGGATGGA
GGCGGATAAAGTTGCAGGACCACTTCTGCGCTCGGCCCTTCCGGCTGGCTGGTTTATTGCTGATAAATCT
GGAGCCGGTGAGCGTGGGTCTCGCGGTATCATTGCAGCACTGGGGCCAGATGGTAAGCCCTCCCGTATCG
TAGTTATCTACACGACGGGGAGTCAGGCAACTATGGATGAACGAAATAGACAGATCGCTGAGATAGGTGC
CTCACTGATTAAGCATTGGTAACTGTCAGACCAAGTTTACTCATATATACTTTAGATTGATTTAAAACTT
CATTTTTAATTTAAAAGGATCTAGGTGAAGATCCTTTTTGATAATCTCATGACCAAAATCCCTTAACGTG
AGTTTTCGTTCCACTGAGCGTCAGACCCCGTAGAAAAGATCAAAGGATCTTCTTGAGATCCTTTTTTTCT
GCGCGTAATCTGCTGCTTGCAAACAAAAAAACCACCGCTACCAGCGGTGGTTTGTTTGCCGGATCAAGAG
CTACCAACTCTTTTTCCGAAGGTAACTGGCTTCAGCAGAGCGCAGATACCAAATACTGTTCTTCTAGTGT
AGCCGTAGTTAGGCCACCACTTCAAGAACTCTGTAGCACCGCCTACATACCTCGCTCTGCTAATCCTGTT
ACCAGTGGCTGCTGCCAGTGGCGATAAGTCGTGTCTTACCGGGTTGGACTCAAGACGATAGTTACCGGAT
AAGGCGCAGCGGTCGGGCTGAACGGGGGGTTCGTGCACACAGCCCAGCTTGGAGCGAACGACCTACACCG
AACTGAGATACCTACAGCGTGAGCTATGAGAAAGCGCCACGCTTCCCGAAGGGAGAAAGGCGGACAGGTA
TCCGGTAAGCGGCAGGGTCGGAACAGGAGAGCGCACGAGGGAGCTTCCAGGGGGAAACGCCTGGTATCTT
TATAGTCCTGTCGGGTTTCGCCACCTCTGACTTGAGCGTCGATTTTTGTGATGCTCGTCAGGGGGGCGGA
GCCTATGGAAAAACGCCAGCAACGCGGCCTTTTTACGGTTCCTGGCCTTTTGCTGGCCTTTTGCTCACAT
GTTCTTTCCTGCGTTATCCCCTGATTCTGTGGATAACCGTATTACCGCCTTTGAGTGAGCTGATACCGCT
CGCCGCAGCCGAACGACCGAGCGCAGCGAGTCAGTGAGCGAGGAAGCGGAAGAGCGCCCAATACGCAAAC
CGCCTCTCCCCGCGCGTTGGCCGATTCATTAATGCAGCTGTGGAATGTGTGTCAGTTAGGGTGTGGAAAG
TCCCCAGGCTCCCCAGCAGGCAGAAGTATGCAAAGCATGCATCTCAATTAGTCAGCAACCAGGTGTGGAA
AGTCCCCAGGCTCCCCAGCAGGCAGAAGTATGCAAAGCATGCATCTCAATTAGTCAGCAACCATAGTCCC
GCCCCTAACTCCGCCCATCCCGCCCCTAACTCCGCCCAGTTCCGCCCATTCTCCGCCCCATGGCTGACTA
ATTTTTTTTATTTATGCAGAGGCCGAGGCCGCCTCGGCCTCTGAGCTATTCCAGAAGTAGTGAGGAGGCT
TTTTTGGAGGCCTAGGCTTTTGCAAAAAGCTTGGACACAAGACAGGCTTGCGAGATATGTTTGAGAATAC
CACTTTATCCCGCGTCAGGGAGAGGCAGTGCGTAAAAAGACGCGGACTCATGTGAAATACTGGTTTTTAG
TGCGCCAGATCTCTATAATCTCGCGCAACCTATTTTCCCCTCGAACACTTTTTAAGCCGTAGATAAACAG
GCTGGGACACTTCACATGAGCGAAAAATACATCGTCACCTGGGACATGTTGCAGATCCATGCACGTAAAC
TCGCAAGCCGACTGATGCCTTCTGAACAATGGAAAGGCATTATTGCCGTAAGCCGTGGCGGTCTGTACCG
GGTGCGTTACTGGCGCGTGAACTGGGTATTCGTCATGTCGATACCGTTTGTATTTCCAGCTACGATCACG
ACAACCAGCGCGAGCTTAAAGTGCTGAAACGCGCAGAAGGCGATGGCGAAGGCTTCATCGTTATTGATGA
CCTGGTGGATACCGGTGGTACTGCGGTTGCGATTCGTGAAATGTATCCAAAAGCGCACTTTGTCACCATC
TTCGCAAAACCGGCTGGTCGTCCGCTGGTTGATGACTATGTTGTTGATATCCCGCAAGATACCTGGATTG
AACAGCCGTGGGATATGGGCGTCGTATTCGTCCCGCCAATCTCCGGTCGCTAATCTTTTCAACGCCTGGC
ACTGCCGGGCGTTGTTCTTTTTAACTTCAGGCGGGTTACAATAGTTTCCAGTAAGTATTCTGGAGGCTGC
ATCCATGACACAGGCAAACCTGAGCGAAACCCTGTTCAAACCCCGCTTTAAACATCCTGAAACCTCGACG
CTAGTCCGCCGCTTTAATCACGGCGCACAACCGCCTGTGCAGTCGGCCCTTGATGGTAAAACCATCCCTC
ACTGGTATCGCATGATTAACCGTCTGATGTGGATCTGGCGCGGCATTGACCCACGCGAAATCCTCGACGT
CCAGGCACGTATTGTGATGAGCGATGCCGAACGTACCGACGATGATTTATACGATACGGTGATTGGCTAC
CGTGGCGGCAACTGGATTTATGAGTGGGCCCCGGATCTTTGTGAAGGAACCTTACTTCTGTGGTGTGACA
TAATTGGACAAACTACCTACAGAGATTTAAAGCTCTAAGGTAAATATAAAATTTTTAAGTGTATAATGTG
TTAAACTACTGATTCTAATTGTTTGTGTATTTTAGATTCCAACCTATGGAACTGATGAATGGGAGCAGTG
GTGGAATGCCTTTAATGAGGAAAACCTGTTTTGCTCAGAAGAAATGCCATCTAGTGATGATGAGGCTACT
GCTGACTCTCAACATTCTACTCCTCCAAAAAAGAAGAGAAAGGTAGAAGACCCCAAGGACTTTCCTTCAG
AATTGCTAAGTTTTTTGAGTCATGCTGTGTTTAGTAATAGAACTCTTGCTTGCTTTGCTATTTACACCAC
AAAGGAAAAAGCTGCACTGCTATACAAGAAAATTATGGAAAAATATTCTGTAACCTTTATAAGTAGGCAT
AACAGTTATAATCATAACATACTGTTTTTTCTTACTCCACACAGGCATAGAGTGTCTGCTATTAATAACT
ATGCTCAAAAATTGTGTACCTTTAGCTTTTTAATTTGTAAAGGGGTTAATAAGGAATATTTGATGTATAG
TGCCTTGACTAGAGATCATAATCAGCCATACCACATTTGTAGAGGTTTTACTTGCTTTAAAAAACCTCCC
ACACCTCCCCCTGAACCTGAAACATAAAATGAATGCAATTGTTGTTGTTAACTTGTTTATTGCAGCTTAT
AATGGTTACAAATAAAGCAATAGCATCACAAATTTCACAAATAAAGCATTTTTTTCACTGCATTCTAGTT
GTGGTTTGTCCAAACTCATCAATGTATCTTATCATGTCTGGATCAACTGGATAACTCAAGCTAACCAAAA
TCATCCCAAACTTCCCACCCCATACCCTATTACCACTGCCAATTACCTGTGGTTTCATTTACTCTAAACC
TGTGATTCCTCTGAATTATTTTCATTTTAAAGAAATTGTATTTGTTAAATATGTACTACAAACTTAGTAG
TTGGAAGGGCTAATTCACTCCCAAAGAAGACAAGATATCCTTGATCTGTGGATCTACCACACACAAGGCT
ACTTCCCTGATTAGCAGAACTACACACCAGGGCCAGGGGTCAGATATCCACTGACCTTTGGATGGTGCTA
CAAGCTAGTACCAGTTGAGCCAGATAAGGTAGAAGAGGCCAATAAAGGAGAGAACACCAGCTTGTTACAC
CCTGTGAGCCTGCATGGGATGGATGACCCGTAGAGAGAAGTGTTAGAGTGGAGGTTTGACAGCCGCCTAG
CATTTCATCACGTGGCCCGAGAGCTGCATCCGGAGTACTTCAAGAACTGCTGATATCGAGCTTGCTACAA
GGGACTTTCCGCTGGGGACTTTCCAGGGAGGCGTGGCCTGGGCGGGACTGGGGAGTGGCGAGCCCTCAGA
TCCTGCATATAAGCAGCTGCTTTTTGCCTGTACTGGGTCTCTCTGGTTAGACCAGATCTGAGCCTGGGAG
CTCTCTGGCTAACTAGGGAACCCACTGCTTAAGCCTCAATAAAGCTTGCCTTGAGTGCTTCAAGTAGTGT
GTGCCCGTCTGTTGTGTGACTCTGGTAACTAGAGATCCCTCAGACCCTTTTAGTCAGTGTGGAAAATCTC
TAGCAGTGGCGCCCGAACAGGGACTTGAAAGCGAAAGGGAAACCAGAGGAGCTCTCTCGACGCAGGACTC
GGCTTGCTGAAGCGCGCACGGCAAGAGGCGAGGGGCGGCGACTGGTGAGTACGCCAAAAATTTTGACTAG
CGGAGGCTAGAAGGAGAGAGATGGGTGCGAGAGCGTCAGTATTAAGCGGGGGAGAATTAGATCGCGATGG
GAAAAAATTCGGTTAAGGCCAGGGGGAAAGAAAAAATATAAATTAAAACATATAGTATGGGCAAGCAGGG
AGCTAGAACGATTCGCAGTTAATCCTGGCCTGTTAGAAACATCAGAAGGCTGTAGACAAATACTGGGACA
GCTACAACCATCCCTTCAGACAGGATCAGAAGAACTTAGATCATTATATAATACAGTAGCAACCCTCTAT
TGTGTGCATCAAAGGATAGAGATAAAAGACACCAAGGAAGCTTTAGACAAGATAGAGGAAGAGCAAAACA
AAAGTAAGACCACCGCACAGCAAGCGGCCGGCCGCTGATCTTCAGACCTGGAGGAGGAGATATGAGGGAC
AATTGGAGAAGTGAATTATATAAATATAAAGTAGTAAAAATTGAACCATTAGGAGTAGCACCCACCAAGG
CAAAGAGAAGAGTGGTGCAGAGAGAAAAAAGAGCAGTGGGAATAGGAGCTTTGTTCCTTGGGTTCTTGGG
AGCAGCAGGAAGCACTATGGGCGCAGCGTCAATGACGCTGACGGTACAGGCCAGACAATTATTGTCTGGT
ATAGTGCAGCAGCAGAACAATTTGCTGAGGGCTATTGAGGCGCAACAGCATCTGTTGCAACTCACAGTCT
GGGGCATCAAGCAGCTCCAGGCAAGAATCCTGGCTGTGGAAAGATACCTAAAGGATCAACAGCTCCTGGG
GATTTGGGGTTGCTCTGGAAAACTCATTTGCACCACTGCTGTGCCTTGGAATGCTAGTTGGAGTAATAAA
TCTCTGGAACAGATTTGGAATCACACGACCTGGATGGAGTGGGACAGAGAAATTAACAATTACACAAGCT
TAATACACTCCTTAATTGAAGAATCGCAAAACCAGCAAGAAAAGAATGAACAAGAATTATTGGAATTAGA
TAAATGGGCAAGTTTGTGGAATTGGTTTAACATAACAAATTGGCTGTGGTATATAAAATTATTCATAATG
ATAGTAGGAGGCTTGGTAGGTTTAAGAATAGTTTTTGCTGTACTTTCTATAGTGAATAGAGTTAGGCAGG
GATATTCACCATTATCGTTTCAGACCCACCTCCCAACCCCGAGGGGACCCGACAGGCCCGAAGGAATAGA
AGAAGAAGGTGGAGAGAGAGACAGAGACAGATCCATTCGATTAGTGAACGGATCTCGACGGTATCGCCAA
ATGGCAGTATTCATCCACAATTTTAAAAGAAAAGGGGGGATTGGGGGGTACAGTGCAGGGGAAAGAATAG
TAGACATAATAGCAACAGACATACAAACTAAAGAATTACAAAAACAAATTACAAAAATTCAAAATTTTCG
GGTTTATTACAGGGACAGCAGAGATCCAGTTTGGATCGATAAGCTTGATATCGAATTCGGAGCACTGTCC
TCCGAACGTCGGAGCACTGTCCTCCGAACGTCGGAGCACTGTCCTCCGAACGTCGGAGCACTGTCCTCCG
AACGGAGCATGTCCTCCGAACGTCGGAGCACTGTCCTCCGAACGACTAGTTAGGCGTGTACGGTGGGAGG
CCTATATAAGCAGAGCTCGTTTAGTGAACCGTCAGATCGCCTGGAGACGCCATCCACGCTGTTTTGACCT
CCATAGAAGACACCGGGACCGATCCAGCCTCTCGACATTCGTTGGATCGCCGCCACC
