[The description below was written by a language model from this plasmid's Addgene catalogue record.]
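Description:
pHR_Gal4UAS_human_leucinezipperTRAIL_IRES_mCherry_PGK_tBFP is a lentiviral mammalian expression vector built on the pHR SIN (self-inactivating) backbone. It is propagated in bacteria as a high-copy plasmid under ampicillin selection. As a SIN transfer vector, it is meant to be packaged into lentiviral particles and integrated into target cells, with the viral LTR promoter activity disabled after integration so that expression depends on the internal promoters. No feature table is provided, so the details of the viral elements and the origin of replication are not itemised in the record.

The payload consists of two expression units, as indicated by the name and stated purpose. The first is a Gal4 UAS-driven inducible cassette encoding a secreted form of human TRAIL fused to a leucine zipper, followed by an IRES and mCherry. A leucine zipper is a coiled-coil oligomerisation motif, generally added to TRAIL to promote the multimeric assembly needed for death-receptor engagement, although the record does not spell out this rationale. The IRES lets mCherry be translated from the same transcript, so red fluorescence reports when the inducible cassette is on. The second unit uses the constitutive PGK promoter to drive tBFP, which marks transduced cells regardless of induction state.

Because the UAS element responds only to a Gal4 DNA-binding-domain transcription factor, the construct acts as a response element for a separately supplied activator. The associated publication concerns engineering T cells with synthetic Notch receptors to deliver customised therapeutic outputs, which suggests that this vector provides the TRAIL output in such a circuit.
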