Addgene plasmid #85433: pHR_Gal4UAS_human_leucinezipperTRAIL _IRES_mCherry_PGK_tBFP
Purpose: Lentiviral vector for Gal4 inducible leucinezipper TRAIL with mCherry reporter and constitutive tBFP expression
Depositing lab: Wendell Lim. Depositing organization: University of California, San Francisco (UCSF). Publication: Engineering T Cells with Customized Therapeutic Response Programs Using Synthetic Notch Receptors. Roybal KT, Williams JZ, Morsut L, Rupp LJ, Kolinko I, Choe JH, Walker WJ, McNally KA, Lim WA. Cell. 2016 Oct 6;167(2):419-432.e16. doi: 10.1016/j.cell.2016.09.011. Epub 2016 Sep 29. PubMed 27693353.
Backbone
  Vector backbone: pHR SIN
  Vector type: Mammalian Expression, Lentiviral
Growth in bacteria
  Bacterial resistance: Ampicillin, 100 μg/mL
  Growth temperature: 37°C
  Growth strain: NEB Stable
  Copy number: High Copy
Gene/Insert
  Gene/Insert name: leucine zipper human TRAIL secreted form
Terms and licenses: Academic/Nonprofit Terms; Industry Terms: Not Available to Industry
How to cite: pHR_Gal4UAS_human_leucinezipperTRAIL _IRES_mCherry_PGK_tBFP was a gift from Wendell Lim (Addgene plasmid # 85433 ; http://n2t.net/addgene:85433 ; RRID:Addgene_85433)
